Addgene plasmid #123293: pEF-DEST51 PNRC1
Purpose: Expression of PNRC1 in mammalian cells
Depositing lab: Giovanni Tonon. Depositing organization: Ospedale San Raffaele. Publication: Tumor suppressor PNRC1 blocks rRNA maturation by recruiting the decapping complex to the nucleolus. Gaviraghi M, Vivori C, Pareja Sanchez Y, Invernizzi F, Cattaneo A, Santoliquido BM, Frenquelli M, Segalla S, Bachi A, Doglioni C, Pelechano V, Cittaro D, Tonon G. EMBO J. 2018 Dec 3;37(23). pii: embj.201899179. doi: 10.15252/embj.201899179. Epub 2018 Oct 29. PubMed 30373810.
Backbone
  Vector backbone: pEF-DEST51
  Vector type: Mammalian Expression
Growth in bacteria
  Bacterial resistance: Ampicillin, 100 μg/mL
  Growth temperature: 37°C
  Growth strain: DH5alpha
  Copy number: High Copy
Gene/Insert
  Gene/Insert name: PNRC1 (alt name: PROL2)
  Species: H. sapiens (human)
  Insert size (bp): 985
  Entrez Gene: PNRC1 (a.k.a. B4-2, PNAS-145, PROL2, PRR2)
Terms and licenses: Academic/Nonprofit Terms; Industry Terms: Not Available to Industry
How to cite: pEF-DEST51 PNRC1 was a gift from Giovanni Tonon (Addgene plasmid # 123293 ; http://n2t.net/addgene:123293 ; RRID:Addgene_123293)
