[The description below was written by a language model from this plasmid's Addgene catalogue record and pLannotate feature annotations shown in this document.]
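Description:
pEF-DEST51 PNRC1 is a mammalian expression plasmid of about 6.8 kb, built by Gateway recombination of the human PNRC1 coding sequence (also known as PROL2, a proline-rich nuclear receptor coactivator) into the pEF-DEST51 destination backbone. The roughly 985 bp insert sits between attB1 and attB2 sites, the scars left after the recombination reaction. It lies downstream of the strong constitutive human EF-1α promoter. A T7 promoter placed just ahead of attB1 offers a handle for in vitro transcription or sequencing. A V5 epitope tag is annotated shortly after attB2, followed by the bovine growth hormone polyadenylation signal. The layout is consistent with a C-terminal V5 fusion, but the record does not state whether the PNRC1 stop codon was removed, so it is uncertain whether the expressed protein actually carries the tag.

In E. coli the plasmid replicates from a high-copy ColE1/pUC-type origin and is selected with ampicillin through the β-lactamase gene. An f1 origin is also present, allowing single-stranded DNA production. A second cassette places the blasticidin S deaminase gene under tandem SV40 early and bacterial EM7 promoters, terminated by an SV40 poly(A) signal, so blasticidin can be used to select stably transfected mammalian cells and, in principle, bacteria. The short annotated fragments (bleomycin-resistance sequences, lacI, bom, CMV enhancer, SV40 small t antigen) appear to be partial matches to backbone remnants rather than functional elements. The stated purpose is expression of PNRC1 in mammalian cells, and the associated publication examines PNRC1 as a tumour suppressor that interferes with rRNA maturation by recruiting the decapping complex to the nucleolus.
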