Features (pLannotate 1.2.2; 25 found; start..end, strand, type, name):
      1..1179    +  promoter       EF-1α promoter: strong constitutive promoter for human elongation factor EF-1α
   1196..1214    +  promoter       T7 promoter: promoter for bacteriophage T7 RNA polymerase
   1246..1270    +  protein_bind   attB1: mutant version of attB; recombination site for the Gateway® BP reaction BP Clonase™
   1291..2271    +  CDS            PNRC1: PNRC1_HUMAN - Also known as PROL2. Experimental evidence at protein level: Swiss-Prot protein existence level 1. Nuclear receptor coactivator. May play a role in signal transduction. From Homo sapiens (Human).
   2291..2315    -  protein_bind   attB2: mutant version of attB; recombination site for the Gateway® BP reaction BP Clonase™
   2341..2382    +  CDS            V5 tag: epitope tag from simian virus 5
   2438..2662    +  polyA_signal   bGH poly(A) signal: bovine growth hormone polyadenylation signal
   2666..2687    +  promoter       SV40 promoter (fragment): SV40 enhancer and early promoter
   2708..3136    +  rep_origin     f1 ori (sequence partly withheld): f1 bacteriophage origin of replication; arrow indicates direction of (+) strand synthesis
   3150..3479    +  promoter       SV40 promoter: SV40 enhancer and early promoter
   3527..3574    +  promoter       EM7 promoter: synthetic bacterial promoter&nbsp
   3593..3991    +  CDS            BSD: blasticidin S deaminase; Aspergillus terreus BSD; confers resistance to blasticidin
   3992..4019    +  CDS            BleoR (fragment): antibiotic-binding protein; Sh ble from Streptoalloteichus hindustanus; confers resistance to bleomycin, phleomycin, and Zeocin™
   4029..4154    +  CDS            ble (fragment): BLE_KLEPN - Experimental evidence at protein level: Swiss-Prot protein existence level 1. Binding protein with a strong affinity to the bleomycin family of antibiotics. Binds to CL990; an antimitotic-antibiotic compound. From Klebsiella pneumoniae.
   4149..4270    +  polyA_signal   SV40 poly(A) signal: SV40 polyadenylation signal
   4343..4359    -  protein_bind   lac operator: The lac repressor binds to the lac operator to inhibit transcription in E. coli. This inhibition can be relieved by adding lactose or isopropyl-β-D-thiogalactopyranoside (IPTG). lac repressor encoded by lacI
   4367..4397    -  promoter       lac promoter: promoter for the E. coli lac operon
   4412..4433    -  protein_bind   CAP binding site: CAP binding activates transcription in the presence of cAMP. E. coli catabolite activator protein
   4446..4538    -  CDS            lacI (fragment): lac repressor; lacI; The lac repressor binds to the lac operator to inhibit transcription in E. coli. This inhibition can be relieved by adding lactose or isopropyl-β-D-thiogalactopyranoside (IPTG).
   4710..5298    -  rep_origin     ori: high-copy-number ColE1/pMB1/pBR322/pUC origin of replication
   5469..6329    -  CDS            AmpR: β-lactamase; bla; confers resistance to ampicillin, carbenicillin, and related antibiotics
   6330..6434    -  promoter       AmpR promoter: bla
   6493..6545    -  misc_feature   bom (fragment): basis of mobility region from pBR322
   6700..6718    +  enhancer       CMV enhancer (fragment): human cytomegalovirus immediate early enhancer
   6743..6809    +  CDS            small t antigen (fragment): SV40 (simian virus 40) small t antigen
>Addgene plasmid #123293 | pEF-DEST51 PNRC1 | addgene full sequence | sequence record 239366 | Addgene NGS Result
GGCTCCGGTGCCCGTCAGTGGGCAGAGCGCACATCGCCCACAGTCCCCGAGAAGTTGGGGGGAGGGGTCG
GCAATTGAACCGGTGCCTAGAGAAGGTGGCGCGGGGTAAACTGGGAAAGTGATGTCGTGTACTGGCTCCG
CCTTTTTCCCGAGGGTGGGGGAGAACCGTATATAAGTGCAGTAGTCGCCGTGAACGTTCTTTTTCGCAAC
GGGTTTGCCGCCAGAACACAGGTAAGTGCCGTGTGTGGTTCCCGCGGGCCTGGCCTCTTTACGGGTTATG
GCCCTTGCGTGCCTTGAATTACTTCCACCTGGCTGCAGTACGTGATTCTTGATCCCGAGCTTCGGGTTGG
AAGTGGGTGGGAGAGTTCGAGGCCTTGCGCTTAAGGAGCCCCTTCGCCTCGTGCTTGAGTTGAGGCCTGG
CCTGGGCGCTGGGGCCGCCGCGTGCGAATCTGGTGGCACCTTCGCGCCTGTCTCGCTGCTTTCGATAAGT
CTCTAGCCATTTAAAATTTTTGATGACCTGCTGCGACGCTTTTTTTCTGGCAAGATAGTCTTGTAAATGC
GGGCCAAGATCTGCACACTGGTATTTCGGTTTTTGGGGCCGCGGGCGGCGACGGGGCCCGTGCGTCCCAG
CGCACATGTTCGGCGAGGCGGGGCCTGCGAGCGCGGCCACCGAGAATCGGACGGGGGTAGTCTCAAGCTG
GCCGGCCTGCTCTGGTGCCTGGCCTCGCGCCGCCGTGTATCGCCCCGCCCTGGGCGGCAAGGCTGGCCCG
GTCGGCACCAGTTGCGTGAGCGGAAAGATGGCCGCTTCCCGGCCCTGCTGCAGGGAGCTCAAAATGGAGG
ACGCGGCGCTCGGGAGAGCGGGCGGGTGAGTCACCCACACAAAGGAAAAGGGCCTTTCCGTCCTCAGCCG
TCGCTTCATGTGACTCCACGGAGTACCGGGCGCCGTCCAGGCACCTCGATTAGTTCTCGAGCTTTTGGAG
TACGTCGTCTTTAGGTTGGGGGGAGGGGTTTTATGCGATGGAGTTTCCCCACACTGAGTGGGTGGAGACT
GAAGTTAGGCCAGCTTGGCACTTGATGTAATTCTCCTTGGAATTTGCCCTTTTTGAGTTTGGATCTTGGT
TCATTCTCAAGCCTCAGACAGTGGTTCAAAGTTTTTTTCTTCCATTTCAGGTGTCGTGAGGAATTAGCTT
GGTACTAATACGACTCACTATAGGGAGACCCAAGCTGGCTAGGTAAGCTTGATCAACAAGTTTGTACAAA
AAAGCAGGCTCCGCGGCCGCCCCCTTCACCATGACTGTCGTCTCCGTCCCGCAGCGGGAGCCGCTCGTCC
TGGGTGGCCGCCTTGCGCCGCTTGGCTTTTCCTCCCGAGGTTACTTTGGGGCCCTCCCGATGGTGACCAC
GGCTCCGCCTCCTTTACCCCGGATCCCGGACCCCCGGGCACTGCCCCCGACCCTCTTCCTCCCTCATTTC
CTAGGGGGAGATGGCCCGTGTCTGACCCCCCAGCCTCGCGCTCCAGCAGCTCTGCCCAACCGCAGCCTCG
CCGTGGCGGGAGGCACTCCTCGGGCAGCGCCGAAGAAGCGGCGAAAGAAGAAGGTGCGGGCCAGCCCCGC
AGGGCAGCTGCCCAGCCGCTTCCACCAGTACCAGCAGCACCGGCCGAGTCTGGAGGGCGGCCGGAGCCCC
GCGACCGGCCCGAGCGGAGCGCAGGAGGTCCCGGGCCCGGCCGCCGCCTTGGCCCCGAGTCCTGCAGCCG
CAGCCGGCACGGAGGGAGCCAGCCCCGACCTTGCCCCGCTGCGGCCCGCGGCTCCCGGCCAAACCCCCCT
CAGGAAAGAGGTTTTAAAATCAAAGATGGGAAAATCGGAGAAAATTGCCCTTCCCCATGGCCAGCTTGTT
CATGGTATACACTTGTATGAGCAACCAAAGATAAACAGACAGAAAAGCAAATATAACTTGCCACTAACCA
AGATCACCTCTGCAAAAAGAAATGAAAACAACTTTTGGCAGGATTCTGTTTCATCTGACAGAATTCAGAA
GCAGGAAAAAAAGCCTTTTAAAAATACCGAGAACATTAAAAATTCGCATTTGAAGAAATCAGCATTTCTA
ACTGAAGTGAGCCAAAAGGAAAATTATGCTGGGGCAAAGTTTAGTGATCCACCTTCTCCTAGTGTTCTTC
CAAAGCCTCCTAGTCACTGGATGGGAAGCACTGTTGAAAATTCCAACCAAAACAGGGAGCTGATGGCAGT
ACACTTAAAAACGCTCCTCAAAGTTCAAACTTAGAAGGGTGGGCGCGCCGACCCAGCTTTCTTGTACAAA
GTGGTTGATCTAGAGGGCCCGCGGTTCGAAGGTAAGCCTATCCCTAACCCTCTCCTCGGTCTCGATTCTA
CGCGTACCGGTCATCATCACCATCACCATTGAGTTTAAACCCGCTGATCAGCCTCGACTGTGCCTTCTAG
TTGCCAGCCATCTGTTGTTTGCCCCTCCCCCGTGCCTTCCTTGACCCTGGAAGGTGCCACTCCCACTGTC
CTTTCCTAATAAAATGAGGAAATTGCATCGCATTGTCTGAGTAGGTGTCATTCTATTCTGGGGGGTGGGG
TGGGGCAGGACAGCAAGGGGGAGGATTGGGAAGACAATAGCAGGCATGCTGGGGATGCGGTGGGCTCTAT
GGCTTCTGAGGCGGAAAGAACCAGCTGGGGCTCTAGGGGGTATCCCC
[124 nt withheld, positions 2708-2831]
C
[91 nt withheld, positions 2833-2923]
A
[49 nt withheld, positions 2925-2973]
CCTTTGACGTTGGAGTCCACGTTCTTT
[37 nt withheld, positions 3001-3037]
ACCCTATCTCGGTCTATTCTTTTGATTTATAAGGGATTTTGCCGATTTCGGCCTATTGGTTAAAAAATGA
GCTGATTTAACAAAAATTTAACGCGAATTAATTCTGTGGAATGTGTGTCAGTTAGGGTGTGGAAAGTCCC
CAGGCTCCCCAGCAGGCAGAAGTATGCAAAGCATGCATCTCAATTAGTCAGCAACCAGGTGTGGAAAGTC
CCCAGGCTCCCCAGCAGGCAGAAGTATGCAAAGCATGCATCTCAATTAGTCAGCAACCATAGTCCCGCCC
CTAACTCCGCCCATCCCGCCCCTAACTCCGCCCAGTTCCGCCCATTCTCCGCCCCATGGCTGACTAATTT
TTTTTATTTATGCAGAGGCCGAGGCCGCCTCTGCCTCTGAGCTATTCCAGAAGTAGTGAGGAGGCTTTTT
TGGAGGCCTAGGCTTTTGCAAAAAGCTCCCGGGAGCTTGTATATCCATTTTCGGATCTGATCAGCACGTG
TTGACAATTAATCATCGGCATAGTATATCGGCATAGTATAATACGACAAGGTGAGGAACTAAACCATGGC
CAAGCCTTTGTCTCAAGAAGAATCCACCCTCATTGAAAGAGCAACGGCTACAATCAACAGCATCCCCATC
TCTGAAGACTACAGCGTCGCCAGCGCAGCTCTCTCTAGCGACGGCCGCATCTTCACTGGTGTCAATGTAT
ATCATTTTACTGGGGGACCTTGTGCAGAACTCGTGGTGCTGGGCACTGCTGCTGCTGCGGCAGCTGGCAA
CCTGACTTGTATCGTCGCGATCGGAAATGAGAACAGGGGCATCTTGAGCCCCTGCGGACGGTGCCGACAG
GTGCTTCTCGATCTGCATCCTGGGATCAAAGCCATAGTGAAGGACAGTGATGGACAGCCGACGGCAGTTG
GGATTCGTGAATTGCTGCCCTCTGGTTATGTGTGGGAGGGCTAAGCACTTCGTGGCCGAGGAGCAGGACT
GACACGTGCTACGAGATTTCGATTCCACCGCCGCCTTCTATGAAAGGTTGGGCTTCGGAATCGTTTTCCG
GGACGCCGGCTGGATGATCCTCCAGCGCGGGGATCTCATGCTGGAGTTCTTCGCCCACCCCAACTTGTTT
ATTGCAGCTTATAATGGTTACAAATAAAGCAATAGCATCACAAATTTCACAAATAAAGCATTTTTTTCAC
TGCATTCTAGTTGTGGTTTGTCCAAACTCATCAATGTATCTTATCATGTCTGTATACCGTCGACCTCTAG
CTAGAGCTTGGCGTAATCATGGTCATAGCTGTTTCCTGTGTGAAATTGTTATCCGCTCACAATTCCACAC
AACATACGAGCCGGAAGCATAAAGTGTAAAGCCTGGGGTGCCTAATGAGTGAGCTAACTCACATTAATTG
CGTTGCGCTCACTGCCCGCTTTCCAGTCGGGAAACCTGTCGTGCCAGCTGCATTAATGAATCGGCCAACG
CGCGGGGAGAGGCGGTTTGCGTATTGGGCGCTCTTCCGCTTCCTCGCTCACTGACTCGCTGCGCTCGGTC
GTTCGGCTGCGGCGAGCGGTATCAGCTCACTCAAAGGCGGTAATACGGTTATCCACAGAATCAGGGGATA
ACGCAGGAAAGAACATGTGAGCAAAAGGCCAGGAACCGTAAAAAGGCCGCGTTGCTGGCGTTTTTCCATA
GGCTCCGCCCCCCTGACGAGCATCACAAAAATCGACGCTCAAGTCAGAGGTGGCGAAACCCGACAGGACT
ATAAAGATACCAGGCGTTTCCCCCTGGAAGCTCCCTCGTGCGCTCTCCTGTTCCGACCCTGCCGCTTACC
GGATACCTGTCCGCCTTTCTCCCTTCGGGAAGCGTGGCGCTTTCTCATAGCTCACGCTGTAGGTATCTCA
GTTCGGTGTAGGTCGTTCGCTCCAAGCTGGGCTGTGTGCACGAACCCCCCGTTCAGCCCGACCGCTGCGC
CTTATCCGGTAACTATCGTCTTGAGTCCAACCCGGTAAGACACGACTTATCGCCACTGGCAGCAGCCACT
GGTAACAGGATTAGCAGAGCGAGGTATGTAGGCGGTGCTACAGAGTTCTTGAAGTGGTGGCCTAACTACG
GCTACACTAGAAGAACAGTATTTGGTATCTGCGCTCTGCTGAAGCCAGTTACCTTCGGAAAAAGAGTTGG
TAGCTCTTGATCCGGCAAACAAACCACCGCTGGTAGCGGTGGTTTTTTTGTTTGCAAGCAGCAGATTACG
CGCAGAAAAAAAGGATCTCAAGAAGATCCTTTGATCTTTTCTACGGGGTCTGACGCTCAGTGGAACGAAA
ACTCACGTTAAGGGATTTTGGTCATGAGATTATCAAAAAGGATCTTCACCTAGATCCTTTTAAATTAAAA
ATGAAGTTTTAAATCAATCTAAAGTATATATGAGTAAACTTGGTCTGACAGTTACCAATGCTTAATCAGT
GAGGCACCTATCTCAGCGATCTGTCTATTTCGTTCATCCATAGTTGCCTGACTCCCCGTCGTGTAGATAA
CTACGATACGGGAGGGCTTACCATCTGGCCCCAGTGCTGCAATGATACCGCGAGACCCACGCTCACCGGC
TCCAGATTTATCAGCAATAAACCAGCCAGCCGGAAGGGCCGAGCGCAGAAGTGGTCCTGCAACTTTATCC
GCCTCCATCCAGTCTATTAATTGTTGCCGGGAAGCTAGAGTAAGTAGTTCGCCAGTTAATAGTTTGCGCA
ACGTTGTTGCCATTGCTACAGGCATCGTGGTGTCACGCTCGTCGTTTGGTATGGCTTCATTCAGCTCCGG
TTCCCAACGATCAAGGCGAGTTACATGATCCCCCATGTTGTGCAAAAAAGCGGTTAGCTCCTTCGGTCCT
CCGATCGTTGTCAGAAGTAAGTTGGCCGCAGTGTTATCACTCATGGTTATGGCAGCACTGCATAATTCTC
TTACTGTCATGCCATCCGTAAGATGCTTTTCTGTGACTGGTGAGTACTCAACCAAGTCATTCTGAGAATA
GTGTATGCGGCGACCGAGTTGCTCTTGCCCGGCGTCAATACGGGATAATACCGCGCCACATAGCAGAACT
TTAAAAGTGCTCATCATTGGAAAACGTTCTTCGGGGCGAAAACTCTCAAGGATCTTACCGCTGTTGAGAT
CCAGTTCGATGTAACCCACTCGTGCACCCAACTGATCTTCAGCATCTTTTACTTTCACCAGCGTTTCTGG
GTGAGCAAAAACAGGAAGGCAAAATGCCGCAAAAAAGGGAATAAGGGCGACACGGAAATGTTGAATACTC
ATACTCTTCCTTTTTCAATATTATTGAAGCATTTATCAGGGTTATTGTCTCATGAGCGGATACATATTTG
AATGTATTTAGAAAAATAAACAAATAGGGGTTCCGCGCACATTTCCCCGAAAAGTGCCACCTGACGTCGA
CGGATCGGGAGATCTCCCGATCCCCTATGGTGCACTCTCAGTACAATCTGCTCTGATGCCGCATAGTTAA
GCCAGTATCTGCTCCCTGCTTGTGTGTTGGAGGTCGCTGAGTAGTGCGCGAGCAAAATTTAAGCTACAAC
AAGGCAAGGCTTGACCGACAATTGCATGAAGAATCTGCTTAGGGTTAGGCGTTTTGCGCTGCTTCGCGAT
GTACGGGCCAGATATACGCGTTGACATTGATTATTGACTAGGCTTTTGCAAAAAGCTTTGCAAAGATGGA
TAAAGTTTTAAACAGAGAGGAATCTTTGCAGCTAATGGACCTTCTAGGTCTTGAAAGGAGTGGGAATT
